Addgene plasmid #42039: pmyc-GFP-TNRC6A-del.GW-I+II-NES-mut
Depositing lab: Kumiko Ui-Tei. Depositing organization: The University of Tokyo. Publication: Human TNRC6A is an Argonaute-navigator protein for microRNA-mediated gene silencing in the nucleus. Nishi K, Nishi A, Nagasawa T, Ui-Tei K. RNA. 2013 Jan;19(1):17-35. doi: 10.1261/rna.034769.112. Epub 2012 Nov 13. PubMed 23150874.
Backbone
  Vector backbone: pcDNA3.1
  Backbone size w/o insert (bp): 5338
  Total vector size (bp): 10840
  Vector type: Mammalian Expression
  Selectable markers: Neomycin (select with G418)
Growth in bacteria
  Bacterial resistance: Ampicillin, 100 μg/mL
  Growth temperature: 37°C
  Growth strain: DH5alpha
  Copy number: High Copy
Gene/Insert
  Gene/Insert name: TNRC6A (alt name: GW182)
  Species: H. sapiens (human)
  Mutation: deleted aa457-532 and aa716-772, F951A, F955A, I958A, F960A
  GenBank ID: AAK62026.1
  Entrez Gene: TNRC6A (a.k.a. CAGH26, FAME6, GW1, GW182, TNRC6)
  Promoter: CMV
  Tag / fusion protein: Myc (N terminal on insert); EGFP (N terminal on insert)
  Cloning method: Restriction Enzyme; 5′ cloning site NheI (not destroyed); 3′ cloning site XbaI (not destroyed)
  Sequencing primers: 5′ CGCAAATGGGCGGTAGGCGTG
Terms and licenses: Academic/Nonprofit Terms; Industry Terms: Not Available to Industry
How to cite: pmyc-GFP-TNRC6A-del.GW-I+II-NES-mut was a gift from Kumiko Ui-Tei (Addgene plasmid # 42039 ; http://n2t.net/addgene:42039 ; RRID:Addgene_42039)
