[The description below was written by a language model from this plasmid's Addgene catalogue record and pLannotate feature annotations shown in this document.]
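Description:
pmyc-GFP-TNRC6A-del.GW-I+II-NES-mut is a mammalian expression plasmid of about 10.8 kb built on the pcDNA3.1 backbone. It encodes a mutant form of human TNRC6A (GW182) fused at its N terminus to a Myc epitope and EGFP. The fusion was cloned between NheI and XbaI sites and is transcribed from the CMV immediate-early enhancer/promoter, with the bovine growth hormone polyadenylation signal terminating the transcript. A T7 promoter lies just upstream of the open reading frame. The feature table annotates EGFP followed directly by the TNRC6A coding sequence. The short Myc tag is not annotated separately, although the catalogue entry lists it. The plasmid is propagated in E. coli through a high-copy ColE1/pUC-type origin with ampicillin selection, and it also carries an f1 origin. An SV40 promoter-driven neomycin resistance cassette with an SV40 poly(A) signal allows G418 selection of transfected mammalian cells. A few short annotated fragments (HIV-1 LTR, ble, lacI, bom) appear to be partial matches or backbone remnants rather than functional elements.

TNRC6A is a scaffold protein that binds Argonaute proteins and recruits deadenylase complexes during miRNA- and siRNA-mediated silencing. This variant carries two internal deletions, of residues 457–532 and 716–772, which the plasmid name designates GW-I and GW-II. It also carries four alanine substitutions (F951A, F955A, I958A, F960A), which the name identifies as a nuclear export signal mutation. The associated study concerns TNRC6A as a navigator of Argonaute for microRNA-mediated silencing in the nucleus. In that context, the construct is suited to fluorescence imaging of subcellular localization and to Myc- or GFP-based detection or pull-down, testing how loss of these regions and of the export signal affects TNRC6A behaviour.
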