Features (pLannotate 1.2.2; 21 found; start..end, strand, type, name):
     28..80      -  misc_feature   bom (fragment): basis of mobility region from pBR322
    235..614     +  enhancer       CMV enhancer: human cytomegalovirus immediate early enhancer
    615..818     +  promoter       CMV promoter: human cytomegalovirus (CMV) immediate early promoter
    814..847     +  LTR            5' LTR (truncated) (fragment): truncated 5' long terminal repeat (LTR) from HIV-1
    863..881     +  promoter       T7 promoter: promoter for bacteriophage T7 RNA polymerase
    949..1665    +  CDS            EGFP: EGFP is a basic (constitutively fluorescent) green fluorescent protein published in 1996, derived from Aequorea victoria. It is reported to be a rapidly-maturing weak dimer with moderate acid sensitivity.
   1654..6399    +  CDS            TNRC6A (fragment): TNR6A_HUMAN - Also known as CAGH26, KIAA1460, TNRC6. Experimental evidence at protein level: Swiss-Prot protein existence level 1. Plays a role in RNA-mediated gene silencing by both micro- RNAs (miRNAs) and short interfering RNAs (siRNAs). Required for miRNA- dependent repression of translation and for siRNA-dependent endonucleolytic cleavage of complementary mRNAs by argonaute family proteins. As a scaffolding protein, associates with argonaute proteins bound to partially complementary mRNAs, and can simultaneously recruit CCR4-NOT and PAN deadenylase complexes. From Homo sapiens (Human).
   6440..6664    +  polyA_signal   bGH poly(A) signal: bovine growth hormone polyadenylation signal
   6668..6689    +  promoter       SV40 promoter (fragment): SV40 enhancer and early promoter
   6710..7138    +  rep_origin     f1 ori (sequence partly withheld): f1 bacteriophage origin of replication; arrow indicates direction of (+) strand synthesis
   7152..7481    +  promoter       SV40 promoter: SV40 enhancer and early promoter
   7548..8339    +  CDS            neo: KKA2_KLEPN - Also known as kan, nptII. Experimental evidence at protein level: Swiss-Prot protein existence level 1. Resistance to kanamycin, neomycin, paromomycin, ribostamycin, butirosin and gentamicin B. From Klebsiella pneumoniae.
   8363..8521    +  CDS            ble (fragment): BLE_KLEPN - Experimental evidence at protein level: Swiss-Prot protein existence level 1. Binding protein with a strong affinity to the bleomycin family of antibiotics. Binds to CL990; an antimitotic-antibiotic compound. From Klebsiella pneumoniae.
   8516..8637    +  polyA_signal   SV40 poly(A) signal: SV40 polyadenylation signal
   8708..8730    -  protein_bind   lac operator (fragment): The lac repressor binds to the lac operator to inhibit transcription in E. coli. This inhibition can be relieved by adding lactose or isopropyl-β-D-thiogalactopyranoside (IPTG). lac repressor encoded by lacI
   8734..8764    -  promoter       lac promoter: promoter for the E. coli lac operon
   8779..8800    -  protein_bind   CAP binding site: CAP binding activates transcription in the presence of cAMP. E. coli catabolite activator protein
   8813..8905    -  CDS            lacI (fragment): lac repressor; lacI; The lac repressor binds to the lac operator to inhibit transcription in E. coli. This inhibition can be relieved by adding lactose or isopropyl-β-D-thiogalactopyranoside (IPTG).
   9088..9673    -  rep_origin     ori: high-copy-number ColE1/pMB1/pBR322/pUC origin of replication
   9844..10704   -  CDS            AmpR: β-lactamase; bla; confers resistance to ampicillin, carbenicillin, and related antibiotics
  10705..10809   -  promoter       AmpR promoter: bla
>Addgene plasmid #42039 | pmyc-GFP-TNRC6A-del.GW-I+II-NES-mut | depositor full sequence | sequence record 56800 | pmyc-GFP-TNRC6A-del.GW-I+II-NES-mut sequence 10840 bps
GACGGATCGGGAGATCTCCCGATCCCCTATGGTGCACTCTCAGTACAATCTGCTCTGATGCCGCATAGTT
AAGCCAGTATCTGCTCCCTGCTTGTGTGTTGGAGGTCGCTGAGTAGTGCGCGAGCAAAATTTAAGCTACA
ACAAGGCAAGGCTTGACCGACAATTGCATGAAGAATCTGCTTAGGGTTAGGCGTTTTGCGCTGCTTCGCG
ATGTACGGGCCAGATATACGCGTTGACATTGATTATTGACTAGTTATTAATAGTAATCAATTACGGGGTC
ATTAGTTCATAGCCCATATATGGAGTTCCGCGTTACATAACTTACGGTAAATGGCCCGCCTGGCTGACCG
CCCAACGACCCCCGCCCATTGACGTCAATAATGACGTATGTTCCCATAGTAACGCCAATAGGGACTTTCC
ATTGACGTCAATGGGTGGAGTATTTACGGTAAACTGCCCACTTGGCAGTACATCAAGTGTATCATATGCC
AAGTACGCCCCCTATTGACGTCAATGACGGTAAATGGCCCGCCTGGCATTATGCCCAGTACATGACCTTA
TGGGACTTTCCTACTTGGCAGTACATCTACGTATTAGTCATCGCTATTACCATGGTGATGCGGTTTTGGC
AGTACATCAATGGGCGTGGATAGCGGTTTGACTCACGGGGATTTCCAAGTCTCCACCCCATTGACGTCAA
TGGGAGTTTGTTTTGGCACCAAAATCAACGGGACTTTCCAAAATGTCGTAACAACTCCGCCCCATTGACG
CAAATGGGCGGTAGGCGTGTACGGTGGGAGGTCTATATAAGCAGAGCTCTCTGGCTAACTAGAGAACCCA
CTGCTTACTGGCTTATCGAAATTAATACGACTCACTATAGGGAGACCCAAGCTGGCTAGCCCACCAATGG
AACAAAAACTCATCTCAGAAGAGGATCTGTCCGGCGGCATGGTGAGCAAGGGCGAGGAGCTGTTCACCGG
GGTGGTGCCCATCCTGGTCGAGCTGGACGGCGACGTAAACGGCCACAAGTTCAGCGTGTCCGGCGAGGGC
GAGGGCGATGCCACCTACGGCAAGCTGACCCTGAAGTTCATCTGCACCACCGGCAAGCTGCCCGTGCCCT
GGCCCACCCTCGTGACCACCCTGACCTACGGCGTGCAGTGCTTCAGCCGCTACCCCGACCACATGAAGCA
GCACGACTTCTTCAAGTCCGCCATGCCCGAAGGCTACGTCCAGGAGCGCACCATCTTCTTCAAGGACGAC
GGCAACTACAAGACCCGCGCCGAGGTGAAGTTCGAGGGCGACACCCTGGTGAACCGCATCGAGCTGAAGG
GCATCGACTTCAAGGAGGACGGCAACATCCTGGGGCACAAGCTGGAGTACAACTACAACAGCCACAACGT
CTATATCATGGCCGACAAGCAGAAGAACGGCATCAAGGTGAACTTCAAGATCCGCCACAACATCGAGGAC
GGCAGCGTGCAGCTCGCCGACCACTACCAGCAGAACACCCCCATCGGCGACGGCCCCGTGCTGCTGCCCG
ACAACCACTACCTGAGCACCCAGTCCGCCCTGAGCAAAGACCCCAACGAGAAGCGCGATCACATGGTCCT
GCTGGAGTTCGTGACCGCCGCCGGGATCACTCTCGGCATGGACGAGCTGTACAAGAAGCTTATGGATGCT
GATTCTGCCTCCAGTTCTGAATCAGAGAGAAACATCACTATCATGGCTTCAGGGAACACAGGTGGTGAAA
AAGATGGCCTTCGGAATAGCACTGGACTTGGTTCCCAAAACAAGTTTGTAGTTGGTAGCAGCAGCAATAA
TGTGGGCCATGGAAGTAGTACTGGGCCATGGGGTTTTTCCCATGGAGCCATAATAAGCACATGTCAGGTC
TCTGTGGATGCTCCTGAAAGCAAATCTGAAAGTAGCAACAATAGAATGAATGCTTGGGGCACTGTAAGTT
CTTCATCAAATGGAGGGTTAAATCCAAGCACTTTGAATTCAGCTAGCAACCATGGTGCCTGGCCAGTATT
AGAGAACAATGGACTTGCCCTAAAAGGGCCTGTAGGGAGTGGTAGTTCTGGCATTAATATTCAGTGCAGT
ACTATAGGCCAGATGCCTAACAATCAGAGTATTAACTCTAAAGTGAGTGGTGGTTCTACCCATGGTACCT
GGGGAAGCCTTCAGGAAACTTGTGAATCTGAAGTAAGTGGTACACAGAAGGTTTCATTCAGTGGTCAACC
TCAAAATATTACCACTGAAATGACTGGACCAAATAACACTACTAACTTTATGACCTCTAGTTTACCAAAC
TCCGGTTCAGTGCAGAATAATGAGCTGCCTAGTAGTAACACAGGGGCCTGGCGTGTGAGCACAATGAATC
ATCCTCAGATGCAGGCTCCATCAGGTATGAATGGCACTTCCCTTTCTCACCTTAGCAATGGAGAGTCAAA
AAGTGGAGGCTCTTATGGTACTACATGGGGTGCCTATGGTTCTAATTACTCTGGAGACAAATGTTCAGGC
CCTAATGGCCAAGCTAATGGTGACACTGTGAATGCAACTCTAATGCAGCCTGGCGTAAATGGTCCTATGG
GCACTAACTTTCAAGTTAACACAAACAAAGGAGGTGGTGTGTGGGAATCTGGTGCAGCAAACTCCCAGAG
TACATCATGGGGAAGTGGAAATGGCGCAAATTCTGGAGGAAGTCGAAGAGGATGGGGAACCCCTGCACAA
AACACTGGCACTAATTTACCCAGCGTTGAGTGGAACAAACTGCCTAGCAATCAGCATTCCAATGATAGTG
CAAATGGCAATGGTAAGACGTTTACAAATGGATGGAAATCTACTGAGGAAGAGGATCAGGGTTCTGCCAC
ATCTCAGACAAATGAGCAAAGCAGTGTGTGGGCCAAAACAGGAGGTACAGTGGAGAGCGATGGTAGTACA
GAAAGCACTGGACGCCTTGAGGAAAAAGGAACTGGGGAAAGTCAGAGTAGAGACAGAAGAAAAATTGATC
AGCACACATTACTCCAAAGCATTGTAAACCCCAAACCTGCTCTGAGGTGGGGAGATTCCAAAGGCTCAAA
CTGCCAGGGGGGGTGGGAAGATGATTCTGCTGCTACAGGAATGGTCAAGAGCAATCAGTGGGGGAATTGC
AAAGAGGAGAAGGCTGCATGGAATGACTCGCAAAAGAATAAACAGGGATGGGGTGATGGACAAAAATCAA
GCCAAGGGTGGTCTGTTTCTGCCAGTGATAACTGGGGAGAAACTTCAAGGAATAACCATTGGGGTGAGGC
CAATAAGAAATCCAGCTCAGGAGGTAGTGACAGTGACAGGTCCGTTTCCGGTTGGAACGAACTTGGTAAA
ACTAGTTCTTTCACTTGGGGAAACAACATAAATCCAAATAATTCATCAGGATGGGATGAATCTTCTAAAC
CTACTCCTTCCCAGGGATGGGGAGACCCTCCAAAGTCTAATCAGTCTCTAGGTTGGGGAGATTCGTCAAA
GCCAGTCAGCTCTCCAGACTGGAACAAGCAACAAGACATTGTTGGATCTTGGGGAATCCCACCAGCTACA
GGCAAACCTCCTGGTACAGTCCCAAATGGCAACAGCCGTTCAGACCAGCAAGCACAGGTACATCAGCTGC
TAACGCCTGCAAGTGCCATCTCAAACAAAGAGGCAAGCAGTGGCTCTGGCTGGGGTGAGCCCTGGGGGGA
GCCTTCTACTCCAGCCACAACTGTGGATAATGGTACTTCAGCATGGGGTAAGCCCATAGACAGTGGTCCC
AGCTGGGGGGAACCCATTGCTGCGGCATCCAGCACATCCACGTGGGGCTCCAGCTCTGTTGGTCCACAAG
CATTAAGCAAATCTGGGCCAAAATCTATGCAAGATGGCTGGTGTGGTGATGATATGCCATTGCCTGGAAA
TCGCCCCACTGGCTGGGAAGAGGAAGAGGATGTGGAGATTGGAATGTGGAATAGTAATTCATCTCAAGAG
CTTAACTCATCTTTAAATTGGCCACCATATACAAAGAAAATGTCATCGAAGGGTCTGAGTGGCAAAAAAA
GGAGAAGGGAAAGGGGAATGATGAAAGGTGGAAACAAACAAGAAGAAGCGTGGATAAATCCAGCCGTTAA
ACAGGCTTCAAACGCCAGTGCTTCGAGAGACTCACCAGAGGAAAATGTACAAAGCAATAAGATGGACCTT
TCTGGAGGAATGTTACAAGACAAACGAATGGAGATAGATAAACATAGCCTAAATATTGGTGATTACAATC
GAACGGTCGGGAAAGGCCCTGGTTCTCGGCCTCAGATTTCCAAAGAGTCTTCCATGGAGCGCAATCCTTA
TTTTGATAAGGATGGCATTGTAGCAGATGAATCCCAAAACATGCAGTTTATGTCCAGTCAAAGCATGAAG
CTTCCCCCTTCAAATAGTGCACTACCTAACCAGGCCCTTGGCTCCATAGCAGGGCTGGGTATGCAAAACT
TGAATTCTGTTAGACAGAATGGCAATCCCAGTATGTTTGGTGTTGGAAACACAGCAGCACAACCCCGGGG
CATGCAGCAGCCTCCAGCACAACCTCTTAGTTCATCTCAGCCTAATCTCCGTGCTCAAGTGCCTCCTCCA
TTACTCTCCCCTCAGGTTCCAGTTTCATTGCTGAAGTATGCACCAAACAACGGTGGCCTGAATCCACTCT
TTGGCCCTCAACAGGTAGCCATGCTGAACCAGCTATCCCAGCTAAACCAGCTTTCTCAGATCTCCCAGTT
ACAGCGATTGTTAGCGCAGCAGCAAAGGGCGCAGAGTCAGAGAAGCGTGCCTTCTGGGAACCGGCCGCAG
CAAGACCAGCAGGGTCGACCTCTTAGTGTGCAGCAGCAAATGATGCAACAATCTCGTCAACTTGATCCAA
ACCTGTTGGTGAAGCAGCAGACTCCACCATCTCAGCAGCAGCCACTCCATCAGCCAGCCATGAAGTCTTT
CCTTGACAATGTCATGCCCCACACTACACCTGAGCTGCAAAAAGGGCCATCACCAATAAATGCTTTCAGC
AACTTCCCTATAGGCTTGAACTCAAACTTGAATGTAAATATGGATATGAACAGTATTAAAGAGCCACAGT
CAAGACTAAGGAAGTGGACGACAGTGGACAGCATTTCTGTGAACACATCTTTGGATCAAAACTCCAGCAA
ACATGGTGCTATTTCAAGTGGTTTCAGGCTGGAAGAGTCTCCATTTGTTCCCTATGACTTTATGAACAGC
AGTACTTCACCAGCCAGTCCTCCAGGTTCAATAGGAGATGGCTGGCCACGTGCCAAATCGCCTAACGGCT
CTAGCAGTGTTAATTGGCCACCAGAATTTCGTCCTGGTGAGCCATGGAAAGGTTATCCAAACATTGACCC
TGAAACTGACCCTTACGTCACTCCTGGCAGTGTCATAAACAATCTTTCAATTAATACTGTGCGGGAAGTT
GACCACCTCAGGGACAGGAACAGTGGGTCATCCTCATCCTTGAACACCACGCTGCCTTCAACTAGTGCCT
GGTCATCCATTCGTGCCTCCAACTACAACGTTCCCCTCAGCAGTACAGCACAAAGCACTTCAGCCAGAAA
TAGTGATTCCAAATTGACATGGTCTCCTGGTTCAGTTACAAACACCTCTCTGGCTCATGAGCTGTGGAAG
GTCCCTTTGCCACCTAAAAACATCACTGCTCCGTCCCGCCCACCTCCGGGACTGACTGGTCAGAAGCCAC
CCTTGTCTACGTGGGATAATTCTCCCCTTCGTATAGGTGGAGGATGGGGAAATTCTGACGCCAGATATAC
CCCAGGTTCCAGCTGGGGTGAGAGCAGCTCAGGGAGAATAACAAATTGGCTTGTTCTAAAAAACCTTACA
CCTCAGATCGATGGCTCAACTCTGCGCACTCTGTGCATGCAGCACGGCCCGCTGATCACATTCCACCTGA
ACCTCCCTCACGGAAATGCTCTGGTCCGCTACAGTTCAAAAGAAGAGGTAGTGAAGGCACAAAAGTCTCT
GCACATGTGTGTACTGGGGAACACTACTATTCTTGCTGAGTTTGCCAGTGAAGAGGAGATCAGTCGTTTC
TTTGCACAAAGCCAGTCTCTGACCCCTTCTCCCGGCTGGCAGTCTCTCGGGTCCAGCCAGAGCCGGCTGG
GCTCCCTCGACTGTTCCCACTCATTCTCCAGCCGGACCGATCTCAATCACTGGAATGGTGCTGGGCTGTC
GGGAACTAACTGTGGAGACCTTCACGGCACTTCACTCTGGGGGACCCCGCATTATTCCACAAGCCTGTGG
GGTCCCCCAAGCAGCAGCGACCCCCGAGGAATTAGCAGCCCATCTCCCATTAACGCTTTTCTTTCTGTTG
ACCACCTGGGTGGGGGTGGAGAGTCCATGTAATCTAGAGGGCCCGTTTAAACCCGCTGATCAGCCTCGAC
TGTGCCTTCTAGTTGCCAGCCATCTGTTGTTTGCCCCTCCCCCGTGCCTTCCTTGACCCTGGAAGGTGCC
ACTCCCACTGTCCTTTCCTAATAAAATGAGGAAATTGCATCGCATTGTCTGAGTAGGTGTCATTCTATTC
TGGGGGGTGGGGTGGGGCAGGACAGCAAGGGGGAGGATTGGGAAGACAATAGCAGGCATGCTGGGGATGC
GGTGGGCTCTATGGCTTCTGAGGCGGAAAGAACCAGCTGGGGCTCTAGGGGGTATCCCC
[124 nt withheld, positions 6710-6833]
C
[91 nt withheld, positions 6835-6925]
A
[49 nt withheld, positions 6927-6975]
CCTTTGACGTTGGAGTCCACGTTCTTT
[37 nt withheld, positions 7003-7039]
ACCCTATCTCGGTCTATTCTTTTGATTTATAAGGGATTTTGCCGATTTCGGCCTATTGGTTAAAAAATGA
GCTGATTTAACAAAAATTTAACGCGAATTAATTCTGTGGAATGTGTGTCAGTTAGGGTGTGGAAAGTCCC
CAGGCTCCCCAGCAGGCAGAAGTATGCAAAGCATGCATCTCAATTAGTCAGCAACCAGGTGTGGAAAGTC
CCCAGGCTCCCCAGCAGGCAGAAGTATGCAAAGCATGCATCTCAATTAGTCAGCAACCATAGTCCCGCCC
CTAACTCCGCCCATCCCGCCCCTAACTCCGCCCAGTTCCGCCCATTCTCCGCCCCATGGCTGACTAATTT
TTTTTATTTATGCAGAGGCCGAGGCCGCCTCTGCCTCTGAGCTATTCCAGAAGTAGTGAGGAGGCTTTTT
TGGAGGCCTAGGCTTTTGCAAAAAGCTCCCGGGAGCTTGTATATCCATTTTCGGATCTGATCAAGAGACA
GGATGAGGATCGTTTCGCATGATTGAACAAGATGGATTGCACGCAGGTTCTCCGGCCGCTTGGGTGGAGA
GGCTATTCGGCTATGACTGGGCACAACAGACAATCGGCTGCTCTGATGCCGCCGTGTTCCGGCTGTCAGC
GCAGGGGCGCCCGGTTCTTTTTGTCAAGACCGACCTGTCCGGTGCCCTGAATGAACTGCAGGACGAGGCA
GCGCGGCTATCGTGGCTGGCCACGACGGGCGTTCCTTGCGCAGCTGTGCTCGACGTTGTCACTGAAGCGG
GAAGGGACTGGCTGCTATTGGGCGAAGTGCCGGGGCAGGATCTCCTGTCATCTCACCTTGCTCCTGCCGA
GAAAGTATCCATCATGGCTGATGCAATGCGGCGGCTGCATACGCTTGATCCGGCTACCTGCCCATTCGAC
CACCAAGCGAAACATCGCATCGAGCGAGCACGTACTCGGATGGAAGCCGGTCTTGTCGATCAGGATGATC
TGGACGAAGAGCATCAGGGGCTCGCGCCAGCCGAACTGTTCGCCAGGCTCAAGGCGCGCATGCCCGACGG
CGAGGATCTCGTCGTGACCCATGGCGATGCCTGCTTGCCGAATATCATGGTGGAAAATGGCCGCTTTTCT
GGATTCATCGACTGTGGCCGGCTGGGTGTGGCGGACCGCTATCAGGACATAGCGTTGGCTACCCGTGATA
TTGCTGAAGAGCTTGGCGGCGAATGGGCTGACCGCTTCCTCGTGCTTTACGGTATCGCCGCTCCCGATTC
GCAGCGCATCGCCTTCTATCGCCTTCTTGACGAGTTCTTCTGAGCGGGACTCTGGGGTTCGAAATGACCG
ACCAAGCGACGCCCAACCTGCCATCACGAGATTTCGATTCCACCGCCGCCTTCTATGAAAGGTTGGGCTT
CGGAATCGTTTTCCGGGACGCCGGCTGGATGATCCTCCAGCGCGGGGATCTCATGCTGGAGTTCTTCGCC
CACCCCAACTTGTTTATTGCAGCTTATAATGGTTACAAATAAAGCAATAGCATCACAAATTTCACAAATA
AAGCATTTTTTTCACTGCATTCTAGTTGTGGTTTGTCCAAACTCATCAATGTATCTTATCATGTCTGTAT
ACCGTCGACCTCTAGCTAGAGCTTGGCGTAATCATGGTCATAGCTGTTTCCTGTGTGAAATTGTTATCCG
CTCACAATTCCACACAACATACGAGCCGGAAGCATAAAGTGTAAAGCCTGGGGTGCCTAATGAGTGAGCT
AACTCACATTAATTGCGTTGCGCTCACTGCCCGCTTTCCAGTCGGGAAACCTGTCGTGCCAGCTGCATTA
ATGAATCGGCCAACGCGCGGGGAGAGGCGGTTTGCGTATTGGGCGCTCTTCCGCTTCCTCGCTCACTGAC
TCGCTGCGCTCGGTCGTTCGGCTGCGGCGAGCGGTATCAGCTCACTCAAAGGCGGTAATACGGTTATCCA
CAGAATCAGGGGATAACGCAGGAAAGAACATGTGAGCAAAAGGCCAGCAAAAGGCCAGGAACCGTAAAAA
GGCCGCGTTGCTGGCGTTTTTCCATAGGCTCCGCCCCCCTGACGAGCATCACAAAAATCGACGCTCAAGT
CAGAGGTGGCGAAACCCGACAGGACTATAAAGATACCAGGCGTTTCCCCCTGGAAGCTCCCTCGTGCGCT
CTCCTGTTCCGACCCTGCCGCTTACCGGATACCTGTCCGCCTTTCTCCCTTCGGGAAGCGTGGCGCTTTC
TCATAGCTCACGCTGTAGGTATCTCAGTTCGGTGTAGGTCGTTCGCTCCAAGCTGGGCTGTGTGCACGAA
CCCCCCGTTCAGCCCGACCGCTGCGCCTTATCCGGTAACTATCGTCTTGAGTCCAACCCGGTAAGACACG
ACTTATCGCCACTGGCAGCAGCCACTGGTAACAGGATTAGCAGAGCGAGGTATGTAGGCGGTGCTACAGA
GTTCTTGAAGTGGTGGCCTAACTACGGCTACACTAGAAGAACAGTATTTGGTATCTGCGCTCTGCTGAAG
CCAGTTACCTTCGGAAAAAGAGTTGGTAGCTCTTGATCCGGCAAACAAACCACCGCTGGTAGCGGTTTTT
TTGTTTGCAAGCAGCAGATTACGCGCAGAAAAAAAGGATCTCAAGAAGATCCTTTGATCTTTTCTACGGG
GTCTGACGCTCAGTGGAACGAAAACTCACGTTAAGGGATTTTGGTCATGAGATTATCAAAAAGGATCTTC
ACCTAGATCCTTTTAAATTAAAAATGAAGTTTTAAATCAATCTAAAGTATATATGAGTAAACTTGGTCTG
ACAGTTACCAATGCTTAATCAGTGAGGCACCTATCTCAGCGATCTGTCTATTTCGTTCATCCATAGTTGC
CTGACTCCCCGTCGTGTAGATAACTACGATACGGGAGGGCTTACCATCTGGCCCCAGTGCTGCAATGATA
CCGCGAGACCCACGCTCACCGGCTCCAGATTTATCAGCAATAAACCAGCCAGCCGGAAGGGCCGAGCGCA
GAAGTGGTCCTGCAACTTTATCCGCCTCCATCCAGTCTATTAATTGTTGCCGGGAAGCTAGAGTAAGTAG
TTCGCCAGTTAATAGTTTGCGCAACGTTGTTGCCATTGCTACAGGCATCGTGGTGTCACGCTCGTCGTTT
GGTATGGCTTCATTCAGCTCCGGTTCCCAACGATCAAGGCGAGTTACATGATCCCCCATGTTGTGCAAAA
AAGCGGTTAGCTCCTTCGGTCCTCCGATCGTTGTCAGAAGTAAGTTGGCCGCAGTGTTATCACTCATGGT
TATGGCAGCACTGCATAATTCTCTTACTGTCATGCCATCCGTAAGATGCTTTTCTGTGACTGGTGAGTAC
TCAACCAAGTCATTCTGAGAATAGTGTATGCGGCGACCGAGTTGCTCTTGCCCGGCGTCAATACGGGATA
ATACCGCGCCACATAGCAGAACTTTAAAAGTGCTCATCATTGGAAAACGTTCTTCGGGGCGAAAACTCTC
AAGGATCTTACCGCTGTTGAGATCCAGTTCGATGTAACCCACTCGTGCACCCAACTGATCTTCAGCATCT
TTTACTTTCACCAGCGTTTCTGGGTGAGCAAAAACAGGAAGGCAAAATGCCGCAAAAAAGGGAATAAGGG
CGACACGGAAATGTTGAATACTCATACTCTTCCTTTTTCAATATTATTGAAGCATTTATCAGGGTTATTG
TCTCATGAGCGGATACATATTTGAATGTATTTAGAAAAATAAACAAATAGGGGTTCCGCGCACATTTCCC
CGAAAAGTGCCACCTGACGTC
