>Addgene plasmid #42039 | pmyc-GFP-TNRC6A-del.GW-I+II-NES-mut | addgene partial sequence | sequence record 59521 | EGFP-C 5'-CATGGTCCTGCTGGAGTTCGTG-3'
GACGAGCTGTACAAGTCCGGCGGCAAGCTTATGGATGCTGATTCTGCCTCCAGTTCTGAATCAGAGAGAA
ACATCACTATCATGGCTTCAGGGAACACAGGTGGTGAAAAAGATGGCCTTCGGAATAGCACTGGACTTGG
TTCCCAAAACAAGTTTGTAGTTGGTAGCAGCAGCAATAATGTGGGCCATGGAAGTAGTACTGGGCCATGG
GGTTTTTCCCATGGAGCCATAATAAGCACATGTCAGGTCTCTGTGGATGCTCCTGAAAGCAAATCTGAAA
GTAGCAACAATAGAATGAATGCTTGGGGCACTGTAAGTTCTTCATCAAATGGAGGGTTAAATCCAAGCAC
TTTGAATTCAGCTAGCAACCATGGTGCCTGGCCAGTATTAGAGAACAATGGACTTGCCCTAAAAGGGCCT
GTAGGGAGTGGTAGTTCTGGCATTAATATTCAGTGCAGTACTATAGGCCAGATGCCTAACAATCAGAGTA
TTAACTCTAAAGTGAGTGGTGGTTCTACCCATGGTACCTGGGGAAGCCTTCAGGAAACTTGTGAATCTGA
AGTAAGTGGTACACAGAAGGTTTCATTCAGTGGTCAACCTCAAAATATTACCACTGAAATGACTGGACCA
AATAACACTACTAACTTTATGACCTCTAGTTTACCAAACTCCGGTTCAGTGCAGAATAATGAGCTGCCTA
GTAGTAACACAGGGGCCTGGCGTGTGAGCACAATGAATCATCCTCAGATGCAGGCTCCATCAGGTATGAA
TGGCACTTCCCTTTATCACCTTAGCAATGGAGAGTCAAAAAGTGGAGGCTCTTATGGTACTACATGGGGT
GCCTATGGTTCTAATTACTCTGGAGACAAATGTTCAGGCCCTAATGGCCAAGCTAATGGTGACACTGTGA
ATGCAACTCTAATGCAGCCTGGCGTAAATGGTCCTATGGGCACTAACTTTCAAGTTAACACAAACAAAGG
AGGTGGTGTGTGGGAATCTGGT
