>Addgene plasmid #42039 | pmyc-GFP-TNRC6A-del.GW-I+II-NES-mut | addgene partial sequence | sequence record 60076 | CMV-F
AGCAGAGCTCTCTGGCTAACTAGAGAACCCACTGCTTACTGGCTTATCGAAATTAATACGACTCACTATA
GGGAGACCCAAGCTGGCTAGCCCACCATGGAACAAAAACTCATCTCAGAAGAGGATCTGTCCGGCGGCAT
GGTGAGCAAGGGCGAGGAGCTGTTCACCGGGGTGGTGCCCATCCTGGTCGAGCTGGACGGCGACGTAAAC
GGCCACAAGTTCAGCGTGTCCGGCGAGGGCGAGGGCGATGCCACCTACGGCAAGCTGACCCTGAAGTTCA
TCTGCACCACCGGCAAGCTGCCCGTGCCCTGGCCCACCCTCGTGACCACCCTGACCTACGGCGTGCAGTG
CTTCAGCCGCTACCCCGACCACATGAAGCAGCACGACTTCTTCAAGTCCGCCATGCCCGAAGGCTACGTC
CAGGAGCGCACCATCTTCTTCAAGGACGACGGCAACTACAAGACCCGCGCCGAGGTGAAGTTCGAGGGCG
ACACCCTGGTGAACCGCATCGAGCTGAAGGGCATCGACTTCAAGGAGGACGGCAACATCCTGGGGCACAA
GCTGGAGTACAACTACAACAGCCACAACGTCTATATCATGGCCGACAAGCAGAAGAACGGCATCAAGGTG
AACTTCAAGATCCGCCACAACATCGAGGACGGCAGCGTGCAGCTCGCCGACCACTACCAGCAGAACACCC
CCATCGGCGACGGCCCCGTGCTGCTGCCCGACAACCACTACCTGAGCACCCAGTCCGCCCTGAGCAAAGA
CCCCAACGAGAAGCGCGATCACATGGTCCTGCTGGAGTTCGTGACCGCCGCCGGGATCACTCTCGGCATG
GACGAGCTGTACAAG
