>Addgene plasmid #42039 | pmyc-GFP-TNRC6A-del.GW-I+II-NES-mut | addgene partial sequence | sequence record 60078 | hTNRC6A-R1 5'-GGAAATCTGAGGCCGAGAAC-3'
TGTAATCACCAATATTTAGGCTATGTTTATCTATCTCCATTCGTTTGTCTTGTAACATTCCTCCAGAAAG
GTCCATCTTATTGCTTTGTACATTTTCCTCTGGTGAGTCTCTCGAAGCACTGGCGTTTGAAGCCTGTTTA
ACGGCTGGATTTATCCACGCTTCTTCTTGTTTGTTTCCACCTTTCATCATTCCCCTTTCCCTTCTCCTTT
TTTTGCCACTCAGACCCTTCGATGACATTTTCTTTGTATATGGTGGCCAATTTAAAGATGAGTTAAGCTC
TTGAGATGAATTACTATTCCACATTCCAATCTCCACATCCTCTTCCTCTTCCCAGCCAGTGGGGCGATTT
CCAGGCAATGGCATATCATCACCACACCAGCCATCTTGCATAGATTTTGGCCCAGATTTGCTTAATGCTT
GTGGACCAACAGAGCTGGAGCCCCACGTGGATGTGCTGGATGCCGCAGCAATGGGTTCCCCCCAGCTGGG
ACCACTGTCTATGGGCTTACCCCATGCTGAAGTACCATTATCCACAGTTGTGGCTGGAGTAGAAGGCTCC
CCCCAGGGCTCACCCCAGCCAGAGCCACTGCTTGCCTCTTTGTTTGAGATGGCACTTGCAGGCGTTAGCA
GCTGATGTACCTGTGCTTGCTGGTCTGAACGGCTGTTGCCATTTGGGACTGTACCAGGAGGTTTGCCTGT
AGCTGGTGGGATTCCCCAAGATCCAACAATGTCTTGTTGCTTGTTCCAGTCTGGAGAGCTGACTGGCTTT
GACGAATCTCCCCAACCTAGAGACTGATTAGACTTTGGAGGGTCTCCCCATCCCTGGGAAGGAGTAGGTT
TAGAAGATTCATCCCATCCTGATGAATTATTTGGATTTATGT
