>Addgene plasmid #42039 | pmyc-GFP-TNRC6A-del.GW-I+II-NES-mut | addgene partial sequence | sequence record 60079 | hTNRC6A-F1
CGATGGTAGTACAGAAAGCACTGGACGCCTTGAGGAAAAAGGAACTGGGGAAAGTCAGAGTAGAGACAGA
AGAAAAATTGATCAGCACACATTACTCCAAAGCATTGTAAACCCCAAACCTGCTCTGAGGTGGGGAGATT
CCAAAGGCTCAAACTGCCAGGGGGGGTGGGAAGATGATTCTGCTGCTACAGGAATGGTCAAGAGCAATCA
GTGGGGGAATTGCAAAGAGGAGAAGGCTGCATGGAATGACTCGCAAAAGAATAAACAGGGATGGGGTGAT
GGACAAAAATCAAGCCAAGGGTGGTCTGTTTCTGCCAGTGATAACTGGGGAGAAACTTCAAGGAATAACC
ATTGGGGTGAGGCCAATAAGAAATCCAGCTCAGGAGGTAGTGACAGTGACAGGTCCGTTTCCGGTTGGAA
CGAACTTGGTAAAACTAGTTCTTTCACTTGGGGAAACAACATAAATCCAAATAATTCATCAGGATGGGAT
GAATCTTCTAAACCTACTCCTTCCCAGGGATGGGGAGACCCTCCAAAGTCTAATCAGTCTCTAGGTTGGG
GAGATTCGTCAAAGCCAGTCAGCTCTCCAGACTGGAACAAGCAACAAGACATTGTTGGATCTTGGGGAAT
CCCACCAGCTACAGGCAAACCTCCTGGTACAGTCCCAAATGGCAACAGCCGTTCAGACCAGCAAGCACAG
GTACATCAGCTGCTAACGCCTGCAAGTGCCATCTCAAACAAAGAGGCAAGCAGTGGCTCTGGCTGGGGTG
AGCCCTGGGGGGAGCCTTCTACTCCAGCCACAACTGTGGATAATGGTACTTCAGCATGGGGTAAGCC
